>Addgene plasmid #74442 | pLenti.PGK.blast-Flag-MFF-S155,172D | addgene partial sequence | sequence record 142157 | hPGK-F 5'-GTGTTCCGCATTCTGCAAG-3'
CCTCGTTGACCGAATCACCGACCTCTCTCCCCAGGGGGATCCACCGGTTCGTCGACTAGTCCAGTGTGGT
GGAATTCTGCAGATATCAACAAGTTTGTACAAAAAAGCAGGCTTCACCATGGATTACAAGGACGACGATG
ACAAGGGCGGATCTATGGCAGAAATTAGTCGAATTCAGTACGAAATGGAATATACTGAAGGCATTAGTCA
GCGAATGAGGGTCCCAGAAAAGTTAAAAGTAGCACCGCCAAACGCTGACCTGGAACAAGGATTCCAAGAA
GGAGTTCCAAATGCTAGTGTGATAATGCAAGTTCCGGAGAGGATTGTTGTAGCAGGAAATAATGAAGATG
TTTCATTTTCAAGACCAGCAGATCTTGACCTTATTCAGTCAACTCCCTTTAAACCCCTGGCACTGAAAAC
ACCACCTCGTGTACTTACGCTGAGTGAAAGACCACTAGATTTTCTGGATTTAGAAAGACCTCCTACAACC
CCTCAAAATGAAGAAATCCGAGCAGTTGGCAGACTAAAAAGAGAGCGGGATATGAGTGAAAATGCTGTTC
GCCAAAATGGACAGCTGGTCAGAAATGATGATCTACCTGTGTTGCGTGGTGGGTCTGCTGCCGCCACTTC
TAATCCTCATCATGACAACGTCAGGTATGGCATTTCAAATATAGATACAACCATTGAAGGAACGTCAGAT
GACCTGACTGTTGTAGATGCAGCTTCACTAAGACGACAGATAATCAAACTAAATAGACGTCTAC
