>Addgene plasmid #74442 | pLenti.PGK.blast-Flag-MFF-S155,172D | addgene partial sequence | sequence record 146533 | WPRE-R 5'-CATAGCGTAAAAGGAGCAACA-3'
TTTGTAATCCAGAGGTTGATTGTCGAGCGGCCGCCACTGTGCTGGATATCAACCACTTTGTACAAGAAAG
CTGGGTCCTAGCGGCGAAACCAGAGCCAGCTATTAAGCAGCCAGAAAGCTACAGTAATTGAATACATGAC
CATTTCTCTTTTAGCACGTTCTTTGTTCTCCTCTTCCAGAAGTTGTAGACGTCTATTTAGTTTGATTATC
TGTCGTCTTAGTGAAGCTGCATCTACAACAGTCAGGTCATCTGACGTTCCTTCAATGGTTGTATCTATAT
TTGAAATGCCATACCTGACGTTGTCATGATGAGGATTAGAAGTGGCGGCAGCAGACCCACCACGCAACAC
AGGTAGATCATCATTTCTGACCAGCTGTCCATTTTGGCGAACAGCATTTTCACTCATATCCCGCTCTCTT
TTTAGTCTGCCAACTGCTCGGATTTCTTCATTTTGAGGGGTTGTAGGAGGTCTTTCTAAATCCAGAAAAT
CTAGTGGTCTTTCACTCAGCGTAAGTACACGAGGTGGTGTTTTCAGTGCCAGGGGTTTAAAGGGAGTTGA
CTGAATAAGGTCAAGATCTGCTGGTCTTGAAAATGAAACATCTTCATTATTTCCTGCTACAACAATCCTC
TCCGGAACTTGCATTATCACACTAGCATTTGGAACTCCTTCTTGGAATCCTTGTTCCAGGTCAGCGTTTG
GCGGTGCTACTTTTAACTTTTCTGGGACCCTCATTCGCTGACTAATGCCTTCAGTATATTCCATTTCGTA
CTGAATTCGACTAATTTCTGCCATAGATCCGCCCTTGTCATCGTCGTCCTTGTAATCCATGGTGAAGCCT
GCTTTTTTGTACAAACTTGTTGATATCTGCAGAATTCCACCACACTGGACTAGTCGACGAACCGGTGGAT
CCCCCTGGGGAGAGAGGTCGGTGATTCGGTCAACGAGGGAGC
