[The description below was written by a language model from this plasmid's Addgene catalogue record.]
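Description:
pLenti.PGK.blast-Flag-MFF-S155,172D is a lentiviral mammalian expression plasmid built on the pLENTI PGK Blast DEST Gateway destination backbone. It is propagated in bacteria under ampicillin selection, and transduced mammalian cells can be selected with blasticidin. The record gives no feature table, so the origin of replication, the LTRs and packaging elements, and the promoter driving the blasticidin marker are not individually documented. However, the backbone name and the sequencing primers (one in the human PGK promoter, one in WPRE) indicate that the insert sits between a PGK promoter and a woodchuck hepatitis virus post-transcriptional regulatory element, which generally enhances transcript stability and expression. Copy number is recorded as unknown.

The payload, introduced by Gateway recombination, is human mitochondrial fission factor (MFF), isoform 5, carrying an N-terminal Flag epitope tag for detection or immunoprecipitation. Two serines are replaced by aspartate, Ser155Asp and Ser172Asp, with residue numbering following MFF isoform 1 rather than isoform 5. Serine-to-aspartate substitutions are commonly used to mimic constitutive phosphorylation. The associated publication concerns AMP-activated protein kinase driving mitochondrial fission under energy stress, which suggests that this construct serves as a phosphomimetic version of MFF at sites relevant to that pathway, although the record does not state this explicitly. Typical use would be production of lentiviral particles for stable, blasticidin-selectable expression of the tagged mutant in mammalian cells, for example to compare its effects on mitochondrial morphology with other MFF variants.
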