Addgene plasmid #74442: pLenti.PGK.blast-Flag-MFF-S155,172D
Purpose: Lentiviral expression vector containing flag tagged S155,172D MFF isoform 5 mutant
Depositing lab: Reuben Shaw. Depositing organization: Salk Institute for Biological Studies. Publication: Metabolism. AMP-activated protein kinase mediates mitochondrial fission in response to energy stress. Toyama EQ, Herzig S, Courchet J, Lewis TL Jr, Loson OC, Hellberg K, Young NP, Chen H, Polleux F, Chan DC, Shaw RJ. Science. 2016 Jan 15;351(6270):275-81. doi: 10.1126/science.aab4138. PubMed 26816379.
Backbone
  Vector backbone: pLENTI PGK Blast DEST (w524-1)
  Backbone manufacturer: Addgene plasmid 19065
  Vector type: Mammalian Expression, Lentiviral
  Selectable markers: Blasticidin
Growth in bacteria
  Bacterial resistance: Ampicillin, 100 μg/mL
  Growth temperature: 30°C
  Growth strain: NEB Stable
  Copy number: Unknown
Gene/Insert
  Gene/Insert name: Flag-MFF (alt name: Q9GZY8-5)
  Species: H. sapiens (human)
  Mutation: Ser 155 Asp, Ser 172 Asp (Numbering based on MFF isoform 1)
  Entrez Gene: MFF (a.k.a. C2orf33, EMPF2, GL004)
  Tag / fusion protein: Flag (N terminal on insert)
  Cloning method: Gateway Cloning
  Sequencing primers: 5′ hPGK-F; 3′ WPRE-R
Terms and licenses: Academic/Nonprofit Terms; Industry Terms: Not Available to Industry
How to cite: pLenti.PGK.blast-Flag-MFF-S155,172D was a gift from Reuben Shaw (Addgene plasmid # 74442 ; http://n2t.net/addgene:74442 ; RRID:Addgene_74442)
